Addgene plasmid #168916: pEntry_HCoV-NL63-nsp7
Purpose: Gateway-compatible Entry vector
Depositing lab: Pascal Falter-Braun. Depositing organization: Helmholtz Munich. Publication: A resource of human coronavirus protein-coding sequences in a flexible, multipurpose Gateway Entry clone collection. Weller B, Lin CW, Pogoutse O, Sauer M, Marin-de la Rosa N, Strobel A, Young V, Knapp JJ, Rayhan A, Falter C, Kim DK, Roth FP, Falter-Braun P. G3 (Bethesda). 2023 Jul 5;13(7):jkad105. doi: 10.1093/g3journal/jkad105. PubMed 37267226.
Backbone
  Vector backbone: pENTR223.1*SfiI
  Backbone size w/o insert (bp): 2800
  Vector type: Gateway-compatible Entry vector
Growth in bacteria
  Bacterial resistance: Spectinomycin, 50 μg/mL
  Growth temperature: 37°C
  Growth strain: DH5alpha
  Copy number: High Copy
Gene/Insert
  Gene/Insert name: HCoV-NL63-nsp7 (alt name: nsp7)
  Species: Other
  Insert size (bp): 249
  Entrez Gene: ORF1ab (a.k.a. HCNV63gp1)
  Cloning method: Restriction Enzyme; 5′ cloning site SfiI (unknown if destroyed); 3′ cloning site SfiI (unknown if destroyed)
  Sequencing primers: 5′ M13 uni (-21); 3′ M13 rev (-29)
Resource information
  A portion of this plasmid was derived from a plasmid made by: Synthesized by Twist Bioscience
Terms and licenses: Academic/Nonprofit Terms; Industry Terms: Not Available to Industry
Depositor comments: 5'-linker: SfiI-BamHI-ATG-BamHI (GGCCGTCAaggccaggatccatgggatcc), 3'-linker: PacI-TAA-AsiSI-SfiI (cttaatTAAgacgcgatcgcggcctcatGGGCC).
How to cite: pEntry_HCoV-NL63-nsp7 was a gift from Pascal Falter-Braun (Addgene plasmid # 168916 ; http://n2t.net/addgene:168916 ; RRID:Addgene_168916)
