[The description below was written by a language model from this plasmid's Addgene catalogue record and pLannotate feature annotations shown in this document.]
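Description:
pEntry_HCoV-NL63-nsp7 is a Gateway-compatible Entry clone built on the pENTR223.1 backbone (SfiI-adapted version, about 2.8 kb without insert) and sequenced at roughly 3.1 kb in total. It is propagated in E. coli from a high-copy ColE1/pUC-type origin and selected with spectinomycin through the aadA (SmR) aminoglycoside adenylyltransferase gene. A fragment of the class 1 integron Pc promoter and a short remnant of a gentamicin resistance gene lie just upstream of this marker. The small lacI and lacZα fragments also annotated appear to be non-functional backbone remnants.

The payload is a 249 bp synthetic coding sequence for non-structural protein 7 (nsp7) of human coronavirus NL63, a mature product of the ORF1ab polyprotein. It was inserted by SfiI restriction cloning between the attL1 and attL2 recombination sites. According to the depositor, the 5′ linker supplies an ATG start codon bracketed by BamHI sites, which is needed because nsp7 is normally released by proteolytic cleavage and has no initiation codon of its own. The 3′ linker carries a TAA stop codon between PacI and AsiSI sites. This arrangement would presumably allow the start or stop codon to be removed for fusion formats, although the record does not say so explicitly. The rrnB T1 and T2 terminators upstream of attL1 insulate the insert from read-through transcription, and a T7 promoter sits just outside attL2.

The plasmid has no expression promoter for the open reading frame and serves as a donor. An LR Clonase reaction moves nsp7 into any attR-containing destination vector, for expression, tagging or interaction assays. It belongs to a collection of human coronavirus protein-coding Entry clones.
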