Features (pLannotate 1.2.2; 11 found; start..end, strand, type, name):
    717..809     +  CDS            lacI (fragment): lac repressor; lacI; The lac repressor binds to the lac operator to inhibit transcription in E. coli. This inhibition can be relieved by adding lactose or isopropyl-β-D-thiogalactopyranoside (IPTG).
    864..891     -  terminator     rrnB T2 terminator: transcription terminator T2 from the E. coli rrnB gene
   1023..1066    +  terminator     rrnB T1 terminator: Escherichia coli rrnB; transcription terminator T1 from the E. coli rrnB gene
   1113..1149    -  CDS            lacZα (fragment): LacZα fragment of β-galactosidase; lacZ fragment
   1165..1261    +  protein_bind   attL1: mutant version of attL; recombination site for the Gateway® LR reaction LR Clonase™
   1574..1672    -  protein_bind   attL2: mutant version of attL; recombination site for the Gateway® LR reaction LR Clonase™
   1690..1708    -  promoter       T7 promoter: promoter for bacteriophage T7 RNA polymerase
   1898..1921    +  promoter       Pc promoter (fragment): intI1 (promoter lies within the coding sequence); class 1 integron promoter
   2097..2153    +  CDS            GmR (fragment): gentamycin acetyltransferase; aacC1; confers resistance to gentamycin
   2160..2951    +  CDS            SmR: aminoglycoside adenylyltransferase (Murphy, 1985); aadA; confers resistance to spectinomycin and streptomycin
   3044..534     +  rep_origin     ori (across the origin): high-copy-number ColE1/pMB1/pBR322/pUC origin of replication
>Addgene plasmid #168916 | pEntry_HCoV-NL63-nsp7 | addgene full sequence | sequence record 437539 | Addgene NGS Result
CTACCAGCGGTGGTTTGTTTGCCGGATCAAGAGCTACCAACTCTTTTTCCGAAGGTAACTGGCTTCAGCA
GAGCGCAGATACCAAATACTGTTCTTCTAGTGTAGCCGTAGTTAGGCCACCACTTCAAGAACTCTGTAGC
ACCGCCTACATACCTCGCTCTGCTAATCCTGTTACCAGTGGCTGCTGCCAGTGGCGATAAGTCGTGTCTT
ACCGGGTTGGACTCAAGACGATAGTTACCGGATAAGGCGCAGCGGTCGGGCTGAACGGGGGGTTCGTGCA
CACAGCCCAGCTTGGAGCGAACGACCTACACCGAACTGAGATACCTACAGCGTGAGCTATGAGAAAGCGC
CACGCTTCCCGAAGGGAGAAAGGCGGACAGGTATCCGGTAAGCGGCAGGGTCGGAACAGGAGAGCGCACG
AGGGAGCTTCCAGGGGGAAACGCCTGGTATCTTTATAGTCCTGTCGGGTTTCGCCACCTCTGACTTGAGC
GTCGATTTTTGTGATGCTCGTCAGGGGGGCGGAGCCTATGGAAAAACGCCAGCAACGCGGCCTTTTTACG
GTTCCTGGCCTTTTGCTGGCCTTTTGCTCACATGTTCTTTCCTGCGTTATCCCCTGATTCTGTGGATAAC
CGTATTACCGCCTTTGAGTGAGCTGATACCGCTCGCCGCAGCCGAACGACCGAGCGCAGCGAGTCAGTGA
GCGAGGAAGCGGAAGAGCGCCCAATACGCAAACCGCCTCTCCCCGCGCGTTGGCCGATTCATTAATGCAG
CTGGCACGACAGGTTTCCCGACTGGAAAGCGGGCAGTGAGCGCAACGCAATTAATACGCGTACCGCTAGC
CAGGAAGAGTTTGTAGAAACGCAAAAAGGCCATCCGTCAGGATGGCCTTCTGCTTAGTTTGATGCCTGGC
AGTTTATGGCGGGCGTCCTGCCCGCCACCCTCCGGGCCGTTGCTTCACAACGTTCAAATCCGCTCCCGGC
GGATTTGTCCTACTCAGGAGAGCGTTCACCGACAAACAACAGATAAAACGAAAGGCCCAGTCTTCCGACT
GAGCCTTTCGTTTTATTTGATGCCTGGCAGTTCCCTACTCTCGCGTTAACGCTAGCATGGATGTTTTCCC
AGTCACGACGTTGTAAAACGACGGCCAGTCTTAAGCTCGGGCCCCAAATAATGATTTTATTTTGACTGAT
AGTGACCTGTTCGTTGCAACAAATTGATGAGCAATGCTTTTTTATAATGCCAACTTTGTACAAAAAAGCA
GAAGGGCCGTCAAGGCCAGGATCCATGGGATCCTCCAAACTGACTGATTTGAAGTGTACTAATGTTGTGT
TATTGGGTTGTTTGTCTAGTATGAACATTGCAGCTAATTCTAGTGAATGGGCTTATTGTGTTGATTTACA
CAATAAGATTAATCTTTGTGATGACCCTGAAAAAGCTCAAAGTATGTTGTTAGCACTCCTTGCGTTCTTT
CTAAGTAAACATAGTGATTTTGGTCTTGATGGCCTTATTGATTCTTATTTTGATAATAGTAGCACCCTTC
AGCTTAATTAAGACGCGATCGCGGCCTCATGGGCCCAGCTTTCTTGTACAAAGTTGGCATTATAAAAAAT
AATTGCTCATCAATTTGTTGCAACGAACAGGTCACTATCAGTCAAAATAAAATCATTATTTGCCATCCAG
CTGATATCCCCTATAGTGAGTCGTATTACATGGTCATAGCTGTTTCCTGGCAGCTCTGGCCCGTGTCTCA
AAATCTCTGATGTTACATTGCACAAGATAAAAATATATCATCATGCCTCCTCTAGACCAGCCAGGACAGA
AATGCCTCGACTTCGCTGCTACCCAAGGTTGCCGGGTGACGCACACCGTGGAAACGGATGAAGGCACGAA
CCCAGTGGACATAAGCCTGTTCGGTTCGTAAGCTGTAATGCAAGTAGCGTATGCGCTCACGCAACTGGTC
CAGAACCTTGACCGAACGCAGCGGTGGTAACGGCGCAGTGGCGGTTTTCATGGCTTGTTATGACTGTTTT
TTTGGGGTACAGTCTATGCCTCGGGCATCCAAGCAGCAAGCGCGTTACGCCGTGGGTCGATGTTTGATGT
TATGGAGCAGCAACGATGTTACGCAGCAGGGCAGTCGCCCTAAAACAAAGTTAAACATTATGAGGGAAGC
GGTGATCGCCGAAGTATCGACTCAACTATCAGAGGTAGTTGGCGTCATCGAGCGCCATCTCGAACCGACG
TTGCTGGCCGTACATTTGTACGGCTCCGCAGTGGATGGCGGCCTGAAGCCACACAGTGATATTGATTTGC
TGGTTACGGTGACCGTAAGGCTTGATGAAACAACGCGGCGAGCTTTGATCAACGACCTTTTGGAAACTTC
GGCTTCCCCTGGAGAGAGCGAGATTCTCCGCGCTGTAGAAGTCACCATTGTTGTGCACGACGACATCATT
CCGTGGCGTTATCCAGCTAAGCGCGAACTGCAATTTGGAGAATGGCAGCGCAATGACATTCTTGCAGGTA
TCTTCGAGCCAGCCACGATCGACATTGATCTGGCTATCTTGCTGACAAAAGCAAGAGAACATAGCGTTGC
CTTGGTAGGTCCAGCGGCGGAGGAACTCTTTGATCCGGTTCCTGAACAGGATCTATTTGAGGCGCTAAAT
GAAACCTTAACGCTATGGAACTCGCCGCCCGACTGGGCTGGCGATGAGCGAAATGTAGTGCTTACGTTGT
CCCGCATTTGGTACAGCGCAGTAACCGGCAAAATCGCGCCGAAGGATGTCGCTGCCGACTGGGCAATGGA
GCGCCTGCCGGCCCAGTATCAGCCCGTCATACTTGAAGCTAGACAGGCTTATCTTGGACAAGAAGAAGAT
CGCTTGGCCTCGCGCGCAGATCAGTTGGAAGAATTTGTCCACTACGTGAAAGGCGAGATCACCAAGGTAG
TCGGCAAATAACCCTCGAGCCACCCATGACCAAAATCCCTTAACGTGAGTTACGCGTCGTTCCACTGAGC
GTCAGACCCCGTAGAAAAGATCAAAGGATCTTCTTGAGATCCTTTTTTTCTGCGCGTAATCTGCTGCTTG
CAAACAAAAAAACCACCG
