>Addgene plasmid #168916 | pEntry_HCoV-NL63-nsp7 | depositor partial sequence | sequence record 327396 | gene-specific Insert sequence
TCCAAACTGACTGATTTGAAGTGTACTAATGTTGTGTTATTGGGTTGTTTGTCTAGTATGAACATTGCAG
CTAATTCTAGTGAATGGGCTTATTGTGTTGATTTACACAATAAGATTAATCTTTGTGATGACCCTGAAAA
AGCTCAAAGTATGTTGTTAGCACTCCTTGCGTTCTTTCTAAGTAAACATAGTGATTTTGGTCTTGATGGC
CTTATTGATTCTTATTTTGATAATAGTAGCACCCTTCAG
